>Addgene plasmid #61632 | pCDNAIIIB rhoA QL | addgene partial sequence | sequence record 102929 | CMV-F 5'-CGCAAATGGGCGGTAGGCGTG-3'
CTATATAAGCAGAGCTCTCTGGCTAACTAGAGAACCCACTGCTTACTGGCTTATCGAAATTAATACGACT
CACTATAGGGAGACCCAAGCTTGGTACCGAGCTCGGATCCGCCACCATGGCTGCCATCCGGAAGAAACTG
GTGATTGTTGGTGATGGAGCCTGTGGAAAGACATGCTTGCTCATAGTCTTCAGCAAGGACCAGTTCCCAG
AGGTGTATGTGCCCACAGTGTTTGAGAACTATGTGGCAGATATCGAGGTGGATGGAAAGCAGGTAGAGTT
GGCTTTGTGGGACACAGCTGGGCTCGAGGATTATGATCGCCTGAGGCCCCTCTCCTACCCAGATACCGAT
GTTATACTGATGTGTTTTTCCATCGACAGCCCTGATAGTTTAGAAAACATCCCAGAAAAGTGGACCCCAG
AAGTCAAGCATTTCTGTCCCAACGTGCCCATCATCCTGGTTGGGAATAAGAAGGATCTTCGGAATGATGA
GCACACAAGGCGGGAGCTAGCCAAGATGAAGCAGGAGCCGGTGAAACCTGAAGAAGGCAGAGATATGGCA
AACAGGATTGGCGCTTTTGGGTACATGGAGTGTTCAGCAAAGACCAAAGATGGAGTGAGAGAGGTTTTTG
AAATGGCTACGAGAGCTGCTCTGCAAGCTAGACGTGGGAAGAAAAAATCTGGTTGCCTTGTCTTGTGAGA
ATTCCCGGGTCGACTCGAGCGGCCGCTCGAGCATGCATCTAGAGGGCCCTATTCTATAGTGTCACCTAAA
TGCTAGAGCTCGCTGATCAGCCTCGACTGTGCCTTCTAGTTGCCAGCCATCTGTTGTTTGCCCCTCCCCC
GTGCCTTCCTTGACCCTGGAAGGTGCCACTCCCACTGTCCTTTCCTAATAAAATGAGGAAATTGCATCGC
ATTGTCTGAGTAGGTGTCATTCTATTCTGGGGG
