>Addgene plasmid #61632 | pCDNAIIIB rhoA QL | addgene partial sequence | sequence record 102931 | BGH-rev 5'-TAGAAGGCACAGTCGAGG-3'
CATTTAGGTGACACTATAGAATAGGGCCCTCTAGATGCATGCTCGAGCGGCCGCTCGAGTCGACCCGGGA
ATTCTCACAAGACAAGGCAACCAGATTTTTTCTTCCCACGTCTAGCTTGCAGAGCAGCTCTCGTAGCCAT
TTCAAAAACCTCTCTCACTCCATCTTTGGTCTTTGCTGAACACTCCATGTACCCAAAAGCGCCAATCCTG
TTTGCCATATCTCTGCCTTCTTCAGGTTTCACCGGCTCCTGCTTCATCTTGGCTAGCTCCCGCCTTGTGT
GCTCATCATTCCGAAGATCCTTCTTATTCCCAACCAGGATGATGGGCACGTTGGGACAGAAATGCTTGAC
TTCTGGGGTCCACTTTTCTGGGATGTTTTCTAAACTATCAGGGCTGTCGATGGAAAAACACATCAGTATA
ACATCGGTATCTGGGTAGGAGAGGGGCCTCAGGCGATCATAATCCTCGAGCCCAGCTGTGTCCCACAAAG
CCAACTCTACCTGCTTTCCATCCACCTCGATATCTGCCACATAGTTCTCAAACACTGTGGGCACATACAC
CTCTGGGAACTGGTCCTTGCTGAAGACTATGAGCAAGCATGTCTTTCCACAGGCTCCATCACCAACAATC
ACCAGTTTCTTCCGGATGGCAGCCATGGTGGCGGATCCGAGCTCGGTACCAAGCTTGGGTCTCCCTATAG
TGAGTCGTATTAATTTCGATAAGCCAGTAAGCAGTGGGTTCTCTAGTTAGCCAGAGAGCTCTGCTTATAT
AGACCTCCCACCGTACACGCCTACCGCCCATTTGCGTCAATGGGGCGGAGTTGTTACGACATTTTGGAAA
GTCCCGTTGATTTTGGTGCCAAAACAAACTCCCATTGACGTCAATGGGGTGGAGACTTGGAAATCCCCGT
GAGTCAAACCGCTATCCACGCCCATTGATGTACTGCCAAAACCGCATCACCATGGTAATAGCGATGACTA
ATACGTAGATGTACTGCCAAGTAGGAAAGTCCCATAAGGTCATGTACTGGGCATAATGCCAGGCGGGCCA
TTTACCGTCATTGACGTCAATAGGGGGCGTACTTGGCATATGATACACTTGATGTACTGCCA
