[The description below was written by a language model from this plasmid's Addgene catalogue record.]
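Description:
pCDNAIIIB rhoA QL is a mammalian expression plasmid built on a pcDNA3-derived backbone and designed to produce a constitutively active form of the human small GTPase RhoA in transfected cells. It is propagated in E. coli as a high-copy plasmid under ampicillin selection. The record provides only catalogue fields and no feature table, so other backbone elements are not itemised. The use of a BGH reverse sequencing primer is consistent with the bovine growth hormone polyadenylation signal that normally lies downstream of the cloning site in pcDNA3-type vectors. No mammalian selection marker is stated for this derivative.

The insert is an approximately 600 bp human RHOA (ras homolog family member A) coding sequence cloned between BamHI and NotI sites, both of which remain intact, so the fragment can be excised or transferred. Transcription is driven by the CMV immediate-early promoter, which gives strong constitutive expression in many mammalian cell lines. The cDNA carries the Q63L substitution. This change affects the catalytic glutamine required for GTP hydrolysis, analogous to the Q61L mutation in Ras, so the protein stays in its GTP-bound, signalling-competent state regardless of upstream input. No epitope tag or reporter is recorded.

The construct is typically used for transient or stable overexpression to ask what sustained RhoA signalling does in cells, for example in cytoskeletal regulation, transcriptional responses or kinase cascade activation. The associated publication examined how Rho-family GTPases contribute to JNK/SAPK pathway activity, a setting in which activated RhoA is compared with activated Rac1 and Cdc42.
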