Addgene plasmid #61632: pCDNAIIIB rhoA QL
Purpose: mammalian expression of rhoA constitutively active mutant
Depositing lab: JS Gutkind. Depositing organization: National Institute of Dental and Craniofacial Research (NIDCR). Publication: The small GTP-binding proteins Rac1 and Cdc42 regulate the activity of the JNK/SAPK signaling pathway. Coso OA, Chiariello M, Yu JC, Teramoto H, Crespo P, Xu N, Miki T, Gutkind JS. Cell. 1995 Jun 30;81(7):1137-46. S0092-8674(05)80018-2 PubMed 7600581.
Backbone
  Vector backbone: pcDNA3
  Vector type: Mammalian Expression
Growth in bacteria
  Bacterial resistance: Ampicillin, 100 μg/mL
  Growth temperature: 37°C
  Growth strain: DH5alpha
  Copy number: High Copy
Gene/Insert
  Gene/Insert name: rhoA (alt name: ras homolog family member A)
  Species: H. sapiens (human)
  Insert size (bp): 600
  Mutation: Q63L, constitutively active
  Entrez Gene: RHOA (a.k.a. ARH12, ARHA, EDFAOB, RHO12, RHOH12)
  Promoter: CMV
  Cloning method: Restriction Enzyme; 5′ cloning site BamHI (not destroyed); 3′ cloning site NotI (not destroyed)
  Sequencing primers: 5′ CMV-F; 3′ BGH-rev
Terms and licenses: Academic/Nonprofit Terms; Industry Terms: Not Available to Industry
How to cite: pCDNAIIIB rhoA QL was a gift from JS Gutkind (Addgene plasmid # 61632 ; http://n2t.net/addgene:61632 ; RRID:Addgene_61632)
